Addgene plasmid #242867: Trp1-WT-display
Purpose: Expression of ECD of WT- Trp1 fused to display TMD.
Depositing lab: Ferenc Scheeren. Depositing organization: Leiden University Medical Center. Publication: Pyroglutamation of cell surface proteins CD47 and TRP1 by glutaminyl cyclase modulates therapeutic antibody binding. van der Plas-van Duijn A, Winkelman LMT, Lensen C, van Duivendijk M, Derksen I, van Veenendaal JMF, Schaap G, Sluijter M, van Groningen TJB, van Doorn R, van Hall T, Slieker RC, Sharp TH, Beltman JB, Bresser K, Scheeren FA. Commun Biol. 2025 Nov 13;8(1):1561. doi: 10.1038/s42003-025-08938-4. PubMed 41233527.
Backbone
  Vector backbone: pTWIST LENTI SFFV Puro
  Backbone manufacturer: twist
  Backbone size w/o insert (bp): 7510
  Total vector size (bp): 9215
  Vector type: Mammalian Expression, Lentiviral
  Selectable markers: Puromycin
Growth in bacteria
  Bacterial resistance: Ampicillin, 100 μg/mL
  Growth temperature: 37°C
  Growth strain: NEB Stable
  Copy number: Unknown
Gene/Insert
  Gene/Insert name: ECD Trp-1-WT fused to display TMD
  Species: H. sapiens (human)
  Insert size (bp): 1704
  Entrez Gene: TYRP1 (a.k.a. CAS2, CATB, GP75, OCA3, TRP, TRP1, TYRP, b-PROTEIN)
  Tag / fusion protein: Display domain (C terminal on insert)
Terms and licenses: Academic/Nonprofit Terms; Industry Terms: Not Available to Industry
How to cite: Trp1-WT-display was a gift from Ferenc Scheeren (Addgene plasmid # 242867 ; http://n2t.net/addgene:242867 ; RRID:Addgene_242867)
