[The description below was written by a language model from this plasmid's Addgene catalogue record and pLannotate feature annotations shown in this document.]
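Description:
Trp1-WT-display is a third-generation-style, self-inactivating HIV-1 lentiviral transfer plasmid built on the pTWIST LENTI SFFV Puro backbone, for stable expression of a surface-displayed form of human TYRP1 (TRP1/gp75) in mammalian cells. It is about 9.2 kb and is propagated in E. coli through a high-copy ColE1/pUC origin with ampicillin selection (AmpR, followed by an rrnG terminator). An SV40 origin is also annotated. The viral genome is transcribed from a CMV enhancer/promoter fused to a truncated 5' LTR. It carries the Ψ packaging signal with a gag fragment, the Rev response element, the cPPT/CTS and a ΔU3 3' LTR. Packaging therefore relies on helper functions supplied in trans, and the integrated provirus lacks LTR promoter activity.

Within the provirus, the spleen focus-forming virus (SFFV) promoter drives a single bicistronic transcript. The first open reading frame encodes the wild-type extracellular domain of TYRP1, joined at its C terminus to a "display" domain that the feature table identifies as a fragment of human PDGFRB, consistent with a PDGF receptor transmembrane anchor that tethers the ectodomain to the plasma membrane. A gap of roughly 130 nt between the two annotated segments is unannotated, and the record does not say what it contains. Downstream, an EMCV IRES allows translation of puromycin N-acetyltransferase from the same mRNA, linking drug resistance to insert expression, and a WPRE enhances transcript processing and expression.

The associated study concerns glutaminyl cyclase-dependent pyroglutamation of CD47 and TRP1 and its effect on therapeutic antibody binding. This suggests the construct serves as the wild-type reference for measuring antibody binding to cell-surface TRP1 ectodomain.
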