Features (pLannotate 1.2.2; 22 found; start..end, strand, type, name):
     10..1416    +  CDS            TYRP1 (fragment): TYRP1_HUMAN - Also known as CAS2 From Homo sapiens (Human).
   1552..1701    +  CDS            PDGFRB (fragment): PGFRB_HUMAN - Also known as PDGFR, PDGFR1. Experimental evidence at protein level: Swiss-Prot protein existence level 1. Tyrosine-protein kinase that acts as cell-surface receptor for homodimeric PDGFB and PDGFD and for heterodimers formed by PDGFA and PDGFB, and plays an essential role in the regulation of embryonic development, cell proliferation, survival, differentiation, chemotaxis and migration. Plays an essential role in blood vessel development by promoting proliferation, migration and recruitment of pericytes and smooth muscle cells to endothelial cells. Plays a role in the migration
   1742..1759    +  misc_feature   MCS (fragment): pUC18/19 multiple cloning site
   1789..2340    +  misc_feature   IRES: internal ribosome entry site (IRES) of the encephalomyocarditis virus (EMCV)
   2343..2940    +  CDS            PuroR (fragment): puromycin N-acetyltransferase; pac from Streptomyces; confers resistance to puromycin
   2978..3556    +  misc_feature   WPRE: woodchuck hepatitis virus posttranscriptional regulatory element
   3573..3641    +  CDS            nef (fragment): NEF_HV1Z2 - Experimental evidence at protein level: Swiss-Prot protein existence level 1. Extracellular Nef protein targets CD4(+) T-lymphocytes for apoptosis by interacting with CXCR4 surface receptors. From Human immunodeficiency virus type 1 group M subtype D (isolate Z2/CDC-Z34) (HIV-1).
   3643..3876    +  LTR            3' LTR (ΔU3): self-inactivating 3' long terminal repeat (LTR) from HIV-1
   4137..4272    +  rep_origin     SV40 ori: SV40 origin of replication
   4390..4978    -  rep_origin     ori: high-copy-number ColE1/pMB1/pBR322/pUC origin of replication
   5150..5214    -  CDS            bla(M) (fragment): β-lactamase lacking the signal sequence; bla(M); allows cytosolic expression of β-lactamase
   5340..6200    +  CDS            AmpR: β-lactamase; bla; confers resistance to ampicillin, carbenicillin, and related antibiotics
   6213..6349    +  terminator     rrnG terminator: transcription terminator from the E. coli ribosomal RNA rrnG operon (Albrechtsen et al., 1991)
   6426..6729    +  enhancer       CMV enhancer: human cytomegalovirus immediate early enhancer
   6730..6933    +  promoter       CMV promoter: human cytomegalovirus (CMV) immediate early promoter
   6948..7128    +  LTR            5' LTR (truncated): truncated 5' long terminal repeat (LTR) from HIV-1
   7172..7297    +  misc_feature   HIV-1 Ψ: packaging signal of human immunodeficiency virus type 1
   7281..7644    +  CDS            HIV-1 gag (fragment): gag protein from human immunodeficiency virus 1; gag
   7739..8075    +  ncRNA          RRE: Accession: RF00036 - HIV Rev response element
   8400..8500    +  CDS            Rev (fragment): human immunodeficiency virus 1 (HIV-1) Rev protein; rev; enhances nuclear export of unspliced and incompletely spliced viral mRNAs
   8519..8636    +  misc_feature   cPPT/CTS: central polypurine tract and central termination sequence of HIV-1
   8732..9136    +  promoter       SFFV promoter: spleen focus-forming virus long terminal repeat (LTR) promoter
>Addgene plasmid #242867 | Trp1-WT-display | addgene full sequence | sequence record 488348 | Addgene NGS Result
GCCGCCACCATGTCCGCCCCTAAATTGCTGAGCCTCGGATGCATATTCTTCCCCCTCCTCCTTTTTCAGC
AGGCCCGGGCCCAGTTCCCGAGACAATGCGCTACTGTGGAGGCCCTTAGATCCGGCATGTGCTGCCCGGA
CCTCTCCCCCGTTAGCGGCCCCGGAACTGACCGCTGCGGATCTAGTAGCGGAAGAGGTAGATGTGAGGCA
GTTACAGCTGATAGTCGTCCTCACTCACCACAGTACCCCCATGACGGTCGGGACGATCGGGAAGTCTGGC
CTCTGAGGTTTTTTAATAGAACTTGTCACTGTAACGGCAATTTCAGCGGGCATAACTGTGGGACTTGTAG
GCCCGGTTGGCGTGGCGCTGCTTGCGATCAAAGAGTACTTATCGTGCGGAGGAACTTATTGGATCTGAGC
AAAGAAGAGAAGAACCACTTCGTGCGCGCACTGGATATGGCTAAGAGAACCACCCATCCACTGTTCGTCA
TTGCCACTCGAAGATCCGAAGAGATCCTTGGCCCAGATGGGAACACTCCTCAGTTTGAAAACATTAGCAT
TTACAATTACTTTGTTTGGACCCATTACTACTCAGTAAAAAAGACTTTCCTGGGCGTCGGTCAGGAATCC
TTTGGAGAAGTGGATTTCTCACATGAAGGGCCAGCCTTCTTAACATGGCACAGATACCATCTGCTCCGGC
TTGAAAAGGACATGCAAGAGATGCTCCAAGAGCCCTCCTTCAGCCTGCCCTACTGGAACTTCGCCACAGG
GAAGAATGTGTGCGATATTTGTACCGACGATCTGATGGGCAGTAGAAGTAACTTCGATTCCACGCTGATT
TCACCAAACTCAGTCTTTTCCCAGTGGCGGGTTGTGTGCGATAGCCTGGAGGACTACGACACTCTCGGCA
CACTCTGCAACAGCACAGAGGACGGCCCCATCAGGAGAAATCCTGCTGGGAACGTTGCCCGACCCATGGT
TCAGCGGTTACCTGAGCCCCAGGATGTGGCCCAGTGCCTTGAAGTGGGACTCTTTGACACTCCCCCATTT
TATTCCAATAGCACAAACTCCTTCCGCAACACAGTCGAAGGCTACAGTGATCCTACGGGTAAGTATGACC
CTGCCGTTAGGAGTCTCCACAACCTGGCTCATCTGTTCTTGAATGGAACCGGAGGCCAGACGCACCTTAG
TCCTAACGACCCTATTTTCGTTCTTTTGCATACTTTCACAGACGCAGTCTTCGATGAATGGCTTCGCCGA
TACAACGCAGATATCTCAACCTTCCCATTAGAAAATGCTCCAATTGGCCACAATAGACAGTACAACATGG
TCCCCTTCTGGCCTCCTGTCACCAACACTGAAATGTTTGTGACCGCCCCCGACAACCTCGGATACACCTA
TGAGATCCAGTGGCCCGGCGGGGGAGGAAGTGGTGGCGGTGGTAGCGGCGGTGGTGGCTCCGGCGGTGGT
GGTTCACCCAGCAGACTCGAGGAGGAGCTGCGACGACGCCTGACTGAGCCCGAGCAGAAACTGATTTCAG
AAGAGGACCTGAACGCTGTTGGGCAAGACACACAGGAAGTCATTGTGGTCCCGCATTCATTGCCGTTCAA
AGTCGTGGTTATCTCCGCCATTCTGGCCTTAGTGGTTCTTACAATCATTAGTCTCATCATTCTGATAATG
CTGTGGCAGAAGAAACCCCGCTAAACTAGTGTCTCGAGCTTATTCCAGATGCGTGCGGATGGAATTCGAG
CTCGGTACCATGCCAAAAGCAAAGCGCTATCGCGCCTTACGTTACTGGCCGAAGCCGCTTGGAATAAGGC
CGGTGTGCGTTTGTCTATATGTTATTTTCCACCATATTGCCGTCTTTTGGCAATGTGAGGGCCCGGAAAC
CTGGCCCTGTCTTCTTGACGAGCATTCCTAGGGGTCTTTCCCCTCTCGCCAAAGGAATGCAAGGTCTGTT
GAATGTCGTGAAGGAAGCAGTTCCTCTGGAAGCTTCTTGAAGACAAACAACGTCTGTAGCGACCCTTTGC
AGGCAGCGGAACCCCCCACCTGGCGACAGGTGCCTCTGCGGCCAAAAGCCACGTGTATAAGATACACCTG
CAAAGGCGGCACAACCCCAGTGCCACGTTGTGAGTTGGATAGTTGTGGAAAGAGTCAAATGGCTCCCCTC
AAGCGTATTCAACAAGGGGCTGAAGGATGCCCAGAAGGTACCCCATTGTATGGGATCTGATCTGGGGCCT
CGGTGCACATGCTTTTCATGTGTTTAGTCGAGGTTAAAAAACGTCTAGGCCCCCCGAACCACGGGGACGT
GGTTTTCCTTTGAAAAACACGATGATAATAACATGACCGAGTACAAGCCCACGGTGCGCCTCGCCACCCG
CGACGACGTCCCCAGGGCCGTACGCACCCTCGCCGCCGCGTTCGCCGACTACCCCGCCACGCGCCACACC
GTCGATCCGGACCGCCACATCGAGCGGGTCACCGAGCTGCAAGAACTCTTCCTCACGCGCGTCGGGCTCG
ACATCGGCAAGGTGTGGGTCGCGGACGACGGCGCCGCGGTGGCGGTCTGGACCACGCCGGAGAGCGTCGA
AGCGGGGGCGGTGTTCGCCGAGATCGGCCCGCGCATGGCCGAGTTGAGCGGTTCCCGGCTGGCCGCGCAG
CAACAGATGGAGGGCCTCCTGGCGCCGCACCGGCCCAAGGAGCCCGCGTGGTTCCTGGCCACCGTCGGCG
TCTCGCCCGACCACCAGGGCAAGGGTCTGGGCAGCGCCGTCGTGCTCCCCGGAGTGGAGGCCGCCGAGCG
CGCCGGGGTGCCCGCCTTCCTGGAGACCTCCGCGCCCCGCAACCTCCCCTTCTACGAGCGGCTCGGCTTC
ACCGTCACCGCCGACGTCGAGGTGCCCGAAGGACCGCGCACCTGGTGCATGACCCGCAAGCCCGGTGCCT
AGGCTAGCTTGACTGACTGAGTCGACAATCAACCTTTTGGATTACAAAATTTGTGAAAGATTGACTGGTA
TTCTTAACTATGTTGCTCCTTTTACGCTATGTGGATACGCTGCTTTAATGCCTTTGTATCATGCTATTGC
TTCCCGTATGGCTTTCATTTTCTCCTCCTTGTATAAATCCTGGTTGCTGTCTCTTTATGAGGAGTTGTGG
CCCGTTGTCAGGCAACGTGGCGTGGTGTGCACTGTGTTTGCTGACGCAACCCCCACTGGTTGGGGCATTG
CCACCACCTGTCAGCTCCTTTCCGGGACTTTCGCTTTCCCCCTCCCTATTGCCACGGCGGAACTCATCGC
CGCCTGCCTTGCCCGCTGCTGGACAGGGGCTCGGCTGTTGGGCACTGACAATTCCGTGGTGTTGTCGGGG
AAGCTGACGTCCTTTCCATGGCTGCTCGCCTGTGTTGCCACCTGGATTCTGCGCGGGACGTCCTTCTGCT
ACGTCCCTTCGGCCCTCAATCCAGCGGACCTTCCTTCCCGCGGCCTGCTGCCGGCTCTGCGGCCTCTTCC
GCGTCTTCGCCTTCGCCCTCAGACGAGTCGGATCTCCCTTTGGGCCGCCTCCCCGCCTGGAATTCGAGCT
CGGTACCTTTAAGACCAATGACTTACAAGGCAGCTGTAGATCTTAGCCACTTTTTAAAAGAAAAGGGGGG
ACTGGAAGGGCTAATTCACTCCCAACGAAGACAAGATCTGCTTTTTGCTTGTACTGGGTCTCTCTGGTTA
GACCAGATCTGAGCCTGGGAGCTCTCTGGCTAACTAGGGAACCCACTGCTTAAGCCTCAATAAAGCTTGC
CTTGAGTGCTTCAAGTAGTGTGTGCCCGTCTGTTGTGTGACTCTGGTAACTAGAGATCCCTCAGACCCTT
TTAGTCAGTGTGGAAAATCTCTAGCAGTCCTGGCCAACGTGAGCACCGTGCTGACCTCCAAATATCGTTA
AGCTGGAGCCTGGGAGCCGGCCTGGCCCTCCGCCCCCCCCACCCCCGCAGCCCACCCCTGGTCTTTGAAT
AAAGTCTGAGTGAGTGGCCGACAGTGCCCGTGGAGTTCTCGTGACCTGAGGTGCAGGGCCGGCGCTAGGG
ACACGTCCGTGCACGTGCCGAGGCCCCCTGTGCAGCTGCAAGGGACAGGCCTAGCCCTGCAGGCCTAACT
CCGCCCATCCCGCCCCTAACTCCGCCCAGTTCCGCCCATTCTCCGCCTCATGGCTGACTAATTTTTTTTA
TTTATGCAGAGGCCGAGGCCGCCTCGGCCTCTGAGCTATTCCAGAAGTAGTGAGGACGCTTTTTTGGAGG
CCGAGGCTTTTGCAAAGATCGAACAAGAGACAGGACCTGCAGGTTAATTAAATTTAAATCATGTGAGCAA
AAGGCCAGCAAAAGGCCAGGAACCGTAAAAAGGCCGCGTTGCTGGCGTTTTTCCATAGGCTCCGCCCCCC
TGACGAGCATCACAAAAATCGACGCTCAAGTCAGAGGTGGCGAAACCCGACAGGACTATAAAGATACCAG
GCGTTTCCCCCTGGAAGCTCCCTCGTGCGCTCTCCTGTTCCGACCCTGCCGCTTACCGGATACCTGTCCG
CCTTTCTCCCTTCGGGAAGCGTGGCGCTTTCTCATAGCTCACGCTGTAGGTATCTCAGTTCGGTGTAGGT
CGTTCGCTCCAAGCTGGGCTGTGTGCACGAACCCCCCGTTCAGCCCGACCGCTGCGCCTTATCCGGTAAC
TATCGTCTTGAGTCCAACCCGGTAAGACACGACTTATCGCCACTGGCAGCAGCCACTGGTAACAGGATTA
GCAGAGCGAGGTATGTAGGCGGTGCTACAGAGTTCTTGAAGTGGTGGCCTAACTACGGCTACACTAGAAG
AACAGTATTTGGTATCTGCGCTCTGCTGAAGCCAGTTACCTTCGGAAAAAGAGTTGGTAGCTCTTGATCC
GGCAAACAAACCACCGCTGGTAGCGGTGGTTTTTTTGTTTGCAAGCAGCAGATTACGCGCAGAAAAAAAG
GATCTCAAGAAGATCCTTTGATCTTTTCTACGGGGTCTGACGCTCAGTGGAACGAAAACTCACGTTAAGG
GATTTTGGTCATGAGATTATCAAAAAGGATCTTCACCTAGATCCTTTTAAATTAAAAATGAAGTTTTAAA
TCAATCTAAAGTATATATGAGTAAACTTGGTCTGACAGTTACCAATGCTTAATCAGTGAGGCACCTATCT
CAGCGATCTGTCTATTTCGTTCATCCATAGTTGCATTTAAATGGCCGGCCTGGCGCGCCGTTTAAACCTA
GATATTGATAGTCTGATCGGTCAACGTATAATCGAGTCCTAGCTTTTGCAAACATCTATCAAGAGACAGG
ATCAGCAGGAGGCTTTCGCATGAGTATTCAACATTTCCGTGTCGCCCTTATTCCCTTTTTTGCGGCATTT
TGCCTTCCTGTTTTTGCTCACCCAGAAACGCTGGTGAAAGTAAAAGATGCTGAAGATCAGTTGGGTGCRC
GAGTGGGTTACATCGAACTGGATCTCAACAGCGGTAAGATCCTTGAGAGTTTTCGCCCCGAAGAACGYTT
TCCAATGATGAGCACTTTTAAAGTTCTGCTATGTGGCGCGGTATTATCCCGTATTGACGCCGGGCAAGAG
CAACTCGGTCGCCGCATACACTATTCTCAGAATGACTTGGTTGAGTAYTCACCAGTCACAGAAAAGCATC
TTACGGATGGCATGACAGTAAGAGAATTATGCAGTGCTGCCATAACCATGAGTGATAACACTGCGGCCAA
CTTACTTCTGACAACGATYGGAGGACCGAAGGAGCTAACCGCTTTTTTGCACAACATGGGGGATCATGTA
ACTCGCCTTGATCGTTGGGAACCGGAGCTGAATGAAGCCATACCAAACGACGAGCGTGACACCACGATGC
CTGTAGCAATGGCAACAACCTTGCGTAAACTATTAACTGGCGAACTACTTACTCTAGCTTCCCGGCAACA
RTTRATAGACTGGATGGAGGCGGATAAAGTTGCAGGACCACTTCTGCGCTCGGCCCTTCCGGCTGGCTGG
TTTATTGCTGATAAATCTGGAGCCGGTGAGCGTGGGTCTCGCGGTATCATTGCAGCACTGGGGCCAGATG
GTAAGCCCTCCCGTATCGTAGTTATCTACACGACGGGGAGTCAGGCAACTATGGATGAACGAAATAGACA
GATCGCTGAGATAGGTGCCTCACTGATTAAGCATTGGTAACCGATTCTAGGTGCATTGGCGCAGAAAAAA
ATGCCTGATGCGACGCTGCGCGTCTTATACTCCCACATATGCCAGATTCAGCAACGGATACGGCTTCCCC
AACTTGCCCACTTCCATACGTGTCCTCCTTACCAGAAATTTATCCTTAAGATCCCGAATCGTTTAAACGC
GATCGCAGTAATCAATTACGGGGTCATTAGTTCATAGCCCATATATGGAGTTCCGCGTTACATAACTTAC
GGTAAATGGCCCGCCTGGCTGACCGCCCAACGACCCCCGCCCATTGACGTCAATAATGACGTATGTTCCC
ATAGTAACGCCAATAGGGACTTTCCATTGACGTCAATGGGTGGAGTATTTACGGTAAACTGCCCACTTGG
CAGTACATCAAGTGTATCATATGCCAAGTACGCCCCCTATTGACGTCAATGACGGTAAATGGCCCGCCTG
GCATTATGCCCAGTACATGACCTTATGGGACTTTCCTACTTGGCAGTACATCTACGTATTAGTCATCGCT
ATTACCATGGTGATGCGGTTTTGGCAGTACATCAATGGGCGTGGATAGCGGTTTGACTCACGGGGATTTC
CAAGTCTCCACCCCATTGACGTCAATGGGAGTTTGTTTTGGCACCAAAATCAACGGGACTTTCCAAAATG
TCGTAACAACTCCGCCCCATTGACGCAAATGGGCGGTAGGCGTGTACGGTGGGAGGTCTATATAAGCAGA
GCTCGTTTAGTGAACCGGGGTCTCTCTGGTTAGACCAGATCTGAGCCTGGGAGCTCTCTGGCTAACTAGG
GAACCCACTGCTTAAGCCTCAATAAAGCTTGCCTTGAGTGCTTCAAGTAGTGTGTGCCCGTCTGTTGTGT
GACTCTGGTAACTAGAGATCCCTCAGACCCTTTTAGTCAGTGTGGAAAATCTCTAGCAGTGGCGCCCGAA
CAGGGACCTGAAAGCGAAAGGGAAACCAGAGCTCTCTCGACGCAGGACTCGGCTTGCTGAAGCGCGCACG
GCAAGAGGCGAGGGGCGGCGACTGGTGAGTACGCCAAAAATTTTGACTAGCGGAGGCTAGAAGGAGAGAG
ATGGGTGCGAGAGCGTCAGTATTAAGCGGGGGAGAATTAGATCGCGATGGGAAAAAATTCGGTTAAGGCC
AGGGGGAAAGAAAAAATATAAATTAAAACATATAGTATGGGCAAGCAGGGAGCTAGAACGATTCGCAGTT
AATCCTGGCCTGTTAGAAACATCAGAAGGCTGTAGACAAATACTGGGACAGCTACAACCATCCCTTCAGA
CAGGATCAGAAGAACTTAGATCATTATATAATACAGTAGCAACCCTCTATTGTGTGCATCAAAGGATAGA
GATAAAAGACACCAAGGAAGCTTTAGACAAGATAGAGGAAGAGCAAAACAAAAGTAAGACCACCGCACAG
CAAGCGGCCGCTGATCTTCAGACCTGGAGGAGGAGATATGAGGGACAATTGGAGAAGTGAATTATATAAA
TATAAAGTAGTAAAAATTGAACCATTAGGAGTAGCACCCACCAAGGCAAAGAGAAGAGTGGTGCAGAGAG
AAAAAAGAGCAGTGGGAATAGGAGCTTTGTTCCTTGGGTTCTTGGGAGCAGCAGGAAGCACTATGGGCGC
AGCCTCAATGACGCTGACGGTACAGGCCAGACAATTATTGTCTGGTATAGTGCAGCAGCAGAACAATTTG
CTGAGGGCTATTGAGGCGCAACAGCATCTGTTGCAACTCACAGTCTGGGGCATCAAGCAGCTCCAGGCAA
GAATCCTGGCTGTGGAAAGATACCTAAAGGATCAACAGCTCCTGGGGATTTGGGGTTGCTCTGGAAAACT
CATTTGCACCACTGCTGTGCCTTGGAATGCTAGTTGGAGTAATAAATCTCTGGAACAGATTTGGAATCAC
ACGACCTGGATGGAGTGGGACAGAGAAATTAACAATTACACAAGCTTAATACACTCCTTAATTGAAGAAT
CGCAAAACCAGCAAGAAAAGAATGAACAAGAATTATTGGAATTAGATAAATGGGCAAGTTTGTGGAATTG
GTTTAACATAACAAATTGGCTGTGGTATATAAAATTATTCATAATGATAGTAGGAGGCTTGGTAGGTTTA
AGAATAGTTTTTGCTGTACTTTCTATAGTGAATAGAGTTAGGCAGGGATATTCACCATTATCGTTTCAGA
CCCACCTCCCAACCCCGAGGGGACCCGACAGGCCCGAAGGAATAGAAGAAGAAGGTGGAGAGAGAGACAG
AGACAGATCCATTCGATTAGTGAACGGATCTCGACGGTATCGGTTAACTTTTAAAAGAAAAGGGGGGATT
GGGGGGTACAGTGCAGGGGAAAGAATAGTAGACATAATAGCAACAGACATACAAACTAAAGAATTACAAA
AACAAATTACAAAAATTCAAAATTTTGGCTCCCGATCGTTGCGTTACACACACAATTACTGCTGATCGAG
TGTAGCCTTCGAATGAAAGACCCCACCTGTAGGTTTGGCAAGATAGCTGCAGTAACGCCATTTTGCAAGG
CATGGAAAAATACCAAACCAAGAATAGAGAAGTTCAGATCAAGGGCGGGTACATGAAAATAGCTAACGTT
GGGCCAAACAGGATATCTGCGGTGAGCAGTTTCGGCCCCGGCCCGGGGCCAAGAACAGATGGTCACCGCA
GTTTCGGCCCCGGCCCGAGGCCAAGAACAGATGGTCCCCAGATATGGCCCAACCCTCAGCAGTTTCTTAA
GACCCATCAGATGTTTCCAGGCTCCCCCAAGGACCTGAAATGACCCTGCGCCTTATTTGAATTAACCAAT
CAGCCTGCTTCTCGCTTCTGTTCGCGCGCTTCTGCTTCCCGAGCTCTATAAAAGAGCTCACAACCCCTCA
CTCGGCGCGCCAGTCCTCCGATTGACTGAGTCGCCCTGATCATTGTCGATCCTACCATCCACTCGACACA
CCCGCCAGGGCCCGCATCCACCATCGCAGACTTATCATGGATCC
